>Addgene plasmid #61427 | lenti sgRNA(MS2)_zeo backbone | addgene full sequence | sequence record 322387 | Addgene NGS Result
AATTAATTCTGTGGAATGTGTGTCAGTTAGGGTGTGGAAAGTCCCCAGGCTCCCCAGCAGGCAGAAGTAT
GCAAAGCATGCATCTCAATTAGTCAGCAACCAGGTGTGGAAAGTCCCCAGGCTCCCCAGCAGGCAGAAGT
ATGCAAAGCATGCATCTCAATTAGTCAGCAACCATAGTCCCGCCCCTAACTCCGCCCATCCCGCCCCTAA
CTCCGCCCAGTTCCGCCCATTCTCCGCCCCATGGCTGACTAATTTTTTTTATTTATGCAGAGGCCGAGGC
CGCCTCTGCCTCTGAGCTATTCCAGAAGTAGTGAGGAGGCTTTTTTGGAGGCCTAGGCTTTTGCAAAAAG
CTCCCGGGAGCTTGTATATCCATTTTCGGATCTGATCAGCACGTGTTGACAATTAATCATCGGCATAGTA
TATCGGCATAGTATAATACGACAAGGTGAGGAACTAAACCATGGCCAAGTTGACCAGTGCCGTTCCGGTG
CTCACCGCGCGCGACGTCGCCGGAGCGGTCGAGTTCTGGACCGACCGGCTCGGGTTCTCCCGGGACTTCG
TGGAGGACGACTTCGCCGGTGTGGTCCGGGACGACGTGACCCTGTTCATCAGCGCGGTCCAGGACCAGGT
GGTGCCGGACAACACCCTGGCCTGGGTGTGGGTGCGCGGCCTGGACGAGCTGTACGCCGAGTGGTCGGAG
GTCGTGTCCACGAACTTCCGGGACGCCTCCGGGCCGGCCATGACCGAGATCGGCGAGCAGCCGTGGGGGC
GGGAGTTCGCCCTGCGCGACCCGGCCGGCAACTGCGTGCACTTCGTGGCCGAGGAGCAGGACTGACACGT
GCTACGAGATTTCGATTCCACCGCCGCCTTCTATGAAAGGTTGGGCTTCGGAATCGTTTTCCGGGACGCC
GGCTGGATGATCCTCCAGCGCGGGGATCTCATGCTGGAGTTCTTCGCCCACCCCAACTTGTTTATTGCAG
CTTATAATGGTTACAAATAAAGCAATAGCATCACAAATTTCACAAATAAAGCATTTTTTTCACTGCATTC
TAGTTGTGGTTTGTCCAAACTCATCAATGTATCTTATCATGTCTGTATACCGTCGACCTCTAGCTAGAGC
TTGGCGTAATCATGGTCATAGCTGTTTCCTGTGTGAAATTGTTATCCGCTCACAATTCCACACAACATAC
GAGCCGGAAGCATAAAGTGTAAAGCCTGGGGTGCCTAATGAGTGAGCTAACTCACATTAATTGCGTTGCG
CTCACTGCCCGCTTTCCAGTCGGGAAACCTGTCGTGCCAGCTGCATTAATGAATCGGCCAACGCGCGGGG
AGAGGCGGTTTGCGTATTGGGCGCTCTTCCGCTTCCTCGCTCACTGACTCGCTGCGCTCGGTCGTTCGGC
TGCGGCGAGCGGTATCAGCTCACTCAAAGGCGGTAATACGGTTATCCACAGAATCAGGGGATAACGCAGG
AAAGAACATGTGAGCAAAAGGCCAGCAAAAGGCCAGGAACCGTAAAAAGGCCGCGTTGCTGGCGTTTTTC
CATAGGCTCCGCCCCCCTGACGAGCATCACAAAAATCGACGCTCAAGTCAGAGGTGGCGAAACCCGACAG
GACTATAAAGATACCAGGCGTTTCCCCCTGGAAGCTCCCTCGTGCGCTCTCCTGTTCCGACCCTGCCGCT
TACCGGATACCTGTCCGCCTTTCTCCCTTCGGGAAGCGTGGCGCTTTCTCATAGCTCACGCTGTAGGTAT
CTCAGTTCGGTGTAGGTCGTTCGCTCCAAGCTGGGCTGTGTGCACGAACCCCCCGTTCAGCCCGACCGCT
GCGCCTTATCCGGTAACTATCGTCTTGAGTCCAACCCGGTAAGACACGACTTATCGCCACTGGCAGCAGC
CACTGGTAACAGGATTAGCAGAGCGAGGTATGTAGGCGGTGCTACAGAGTTCTTGAAGTGGTGGCCTAAC
TACGGCTACACTAGAAGAACAGTATTTGGTATCTGCGCTCTGCTGAAGCCAGTTACCTTCGGAAAAAGAG
TTGGTAGCTCTTGATCCGGCAAACAAACCACCGCTGGTAGCGGTGGTTTTTTTGTTTGCAAGCAGCAGAT
TACGCGCAGAAAAAAAGGATCTCAAGAAGATCCTTTGATCTTTTCTACGGGGTCTGACGCTCAGTGGAAC
GAAAACTCACGTTAAGGGATTTTGGTCATGAGATTATCAAAAAGGATCTTCACCTAGATCCTTTTAAATT
AAAAATGAAGTTTTAAATCAATCTAAAGTATATATGAGTAAACTTGGTCTGACAGTTACCAATGCTTAAT
CAGTGAGGCACCTATCTCAGCGATCTGTCTATTTCGTTCATCCATAGTTGCCTGACTCCCCGTCGTGTAG
ATAACTACGATACGGGAGGGCTTACCATCTGGCCCCAGTGCTGCAATGATACCGCGAGACCCACGCTCAC
CGGCTCCAGATTTATCAGCAATAAACCAGCCAGCCGGAAGGGCCGAGCGCAGAAGTGGTCCTGCAACTTT
ATCCGCCTCCATCCAGTCTATTAATTGTTGCCGGGAAGCTAGAGTAAGTAGTTCGCCAGTTAATAGTTTG
CGCAACGTTGTTGCCATTGCTACAGGCATCGTGGTGTCACGCTCGTCGTTTGGTATGGCTTCATTCAGCT
CCGGTTCCCAACGATCAAGGCGAGTTACATGATCCCCCATGTTGTGCAAAAAAGCGGTTAGCTCCTTCGG
TCCTCCGATCGTTGTCAGAAGTAAGTTGGCCGCAGTGTTATCACTCATGGTTATGGCAGCACTGCATAAT
TCTCTTACTGTCATGCCATCCGTAAGATGCTTTTCTGTGACTGGTGAGTACTCAACCAAGTCATTCTGAG
AATAGTGTATGCGGCGACCGAGTTGCTCTTGCCCGGCGTCAATACGGGATAATACCGCGCCACATAGCAG
AACTTTAAAAGTGCTCATCATTGGAAAACGTTCTTCGGGGCGAAAACTCTCAAGGATCTTACCGCTGTTG
AGATCCAGTTCGATGTAACCCACTCGTGCACCCAACTGATCTTCAGCATCTTTTACTTTCACCAGCGTTT
CTGGGTGAGCAAAAACAGGAAGGCAAAATGCCGCAAAAAAGGGAATAAGGGCGACACGGAAATGTTGAAT
ACTCATACTCTTCCTTTTTCAATATTATTGAAGCATTTATCAGGGTTATTGTCTCATGAGCGGATACATA
TTTGAATGTATTTAGAAAAATAAACAAATAGGGGTTCCGCGCACATTTCCCCGAAAAGTGCCACCTGACG
TCGACGGATCGGGAGATCTCCCGATCCCCTATGGTGCACTCTCAGTACAATCTGCTCTGATGCCGCATAG
TTAAGCCAGTATCTGCTCCCTGCTTGTGTGTTGGAGGTCGCTGAGTAGTGCGCGAGCAAAATTTAAGCTA
CAACAAGGCAAGGCTTGACCGACAATTGCATGAAGAATCTGCTTAGGGTTAGGCGTTTTGCGCTGCTTCG
CGATGTACGGGCCAGATATACGCGTTGACATTGATTATTGACTAGTTATTAATAGTAATCAATTACGGGG
TCATTAGTTCATAGCCCATATATGGAGTTCCGCGTTACATAACTTACGGTAAATGGCCCGCCTGGCTGAC
CGCCCAACGACCCCCGCCCATTGACGTCAATAATGACGTATGTTCCCATAGTAACGCCAATAGGGACTTT
CCATTGACGTCAATGGGTGGAGTATTTACGGTAAACTGCCCACTTGGCAGTACATCAAGTGTATCATATG
CCAAGTACGCCCCCTATTGACGTCAATGACGGTAAATGGCCCGCCTGGCATTATGCCCAGTACATGACCT
TATGGGACTTTCCTACTTGGCAGTACATCTACGTATTAGTCATCGCTATTACCATGGTGATGCGGTTTTG
GCAGTACATCAATGGGCGTGGATAGCGGTTTGACTCACGGGGATTTCCAAGTCTCCACCCCATTGACGTC
AATGGGAGTTTGTTTTGGCACCAAAATCAACGGGACTTTCCAAAATGTCGTAACAACTCCGCCCCATTGA
CGCAAATGGGCGGTAGGCGTGTACGGTGGGAGGTCTATATAAGCAGCGCGTTTTGCCTGTACTGGGTCTC
TCTGGTTAGACCAGATCTGAGCCTGGGAGCTCTCTGGCTAACTAGGGAACCCACTGCTTAAGCCTCAATA
AAGCTTGCCTTGAGTGCTTCAAGTAGTGTGTGCCCGTCTGTTGTGTGACTCTGGTAACTAGAGATCCCTC
AGACCCTTTTAGTCAGTGTGGAAAATCTCTAGCAGTGGCGCCCGAACAGGGACTTGAAAGCGAAAGGGAA
ACCAGAGGAGCTCTCTCGACGCAGGACTCGGCTTGCTGAAGCGCGCACGGCAAGAGGCGAGGGGCGGCGA
CTGGTGAGTACGCCAAAAATTTTGACTAGCGGAGGCTAGAAGGAGAGAGATGGGTGCGAGAGCGTCAGTA
TTAAGCGGGGGAGAATTAGATCGCGATGGGAAAAAATTCGGTTAAGGCCAGGGGGAAAGAAAAAATATAA
ATTAAAACATATAGTATGGGCAAGCAGGGAGCTAGAACGATTCGCAGTTAATCCTGGCCTGTTAGAAACA
TCAGAAGGCTGTAGACAAATACTGGGACAGCTACAACCATCCCTTCAGACAGGATCAGAAGAACTTAGAT
CATTATATAATACAGTAGCAACCCTCTATTGTGTGCATCAAAGGATAGAGATAAAAGACACCAAGGAAGC
TTTAGACAAGATAGAGGAAGAGCAAAACAAAAGTAAGACCACCGCACAGCAAGCGGCCGCTGATCTTCAG
ACCTGGAGGAGGAGATATGAGGGACAATTGGAGAAGTGAATTATATAAATATAAAGTAGTAAAAATTGAA
CCATTAGGAGTAGCACCCACCAAGGCAAAGAGAAGAGTGGTGCAGAGAGAAAAAAGAGCAGTGGGAATAG
GAGCTTTGTTCCTTGGGTTCTTGGGAGCAGCAGGAAGCACTATGGGCGCAGCGTCAATGACGCTGACGGT
ACAGGCCAGACAATTATTGTCTGGTATAGTGCAGCAGCAGAACAATTTGCTGAGGGCTATTGAGGCGCAA
CAGCATCTGTTGCAACTCACAGTCTGGGGCATCAAGCAGCTCCAGGCAAGAATCCTGGCTGTGGAAAGAT
ACCTAAAGGATCAACAGCTCCTGGGGATTTGGGGTTGCTCTGGAAAACTCATTTGCACCACTGCTGTGCC
TTGGAATGCTAGTTGGAGTAATAAATCTCTGGAACAGATTTGGAATCACACGACCTGGATGGAGTGGGAC
AGAGAAATTAACAATTACACAAGCTTAATACACTCCTTAATTGAAGAATCGCAAAACCAGCAAGAAAAGA
ATGAACAAGAATTATTGGAATTAGATAAATGGGCAAGTTTGTGGAATTGGTTTAACATAACAAATTGGCT
GTGGTATATAAAATTATTCATAATGATAGTAGGAGGCTTGGTAGGTTTAAGAATAGTTTTTGCTGTACTT
TCTATAGTGAATAGAGTTAGGCAGGGATATTCACCATTATCGTTTCAGACCCACCTCCCAACCCCGAGGG
GACCCGACAGGCCCGAAGGAATAGAAGAAGAAGGTGGAGAGAGAGACAGAGACAGATCCATTCGATTAGT
GAACGGATCGGCACTGCGTGCGCCAATTCTGCAGACAAATGGCAGTATTCATCCACAATTTTAAAAGAAA
AGGGGGGATTGGGGGGTACAGTGCAGGGGAAAGAATAGTAGACATAATAGCAACAGACATACAAACTAAA
GAATTACAAAAACAAATTACAAAAATTCAAAATTTTCGGGTTTATTACAGGGACAGCAGAGATCCAGTTT
GGTTAATTAGCTAGCGAGGGCCTATTTCCCATGATTCCTTCATATTTGCATATACGATACAAGGCTGTTA
GAGAGATAATTGGAATTAATTTGACTGTAAACACAAAGATATTAGTACAAAATACGTGACGTAGAAAGTA
ATAATTTCTTGGGTAGTTTGCAGTTTTAAAATTATGTTTTAAAATGGACTATCATATGCTTACCGTAACT
TGAAAGTATTTCGATTTCTTGGCTTTATATATCTTGTGGAAAGGACGAAACACCGGAGACGGGATACCGT
CTCTGTTTTAGAGCTAGGCCAACATGAGGATCACCCATGTCTGCAGGGCCTAGCAAGTTAAAATAAGGCT
AGTCCGTTATCAACTTGGCCAACATGAGGATCACCCATGTCTGCAGGGCCAAGTGGCACCGAGTCGGTGC
TTTTTTTGGATCCTGCAAAGATGGATAAAGTTTTAAACAGAGAGGAATCTTTGCAGCTAATGGACCTTCT
AGGTCTTGAAAGGAGTGGGAATTGGCTCCGGTGCCCGTCAGTGGGCAGAGCGCACATCGCCCACAGTCCC
CGAGAAGTTGGGGGGAGGGGTCGGCAATTGAACCGGTGCCTAGAGAAGGTGGCGCGGGGTAAACTGGGAA
AGTGATGTCGTGTACTGGCTCCGCCTTTTTCCCGAGGGTGGGGGAGAACCGTATATAAGTGCAGTAGTCG
CCGTGAACGTTCTTTTTCGCAACGGGTTTGCCGCCAGAACACAGGTAAGTGCCGTGTGTGGTTCCCGCGG
GCCTGGCCTCTTTACGGGTTATGGCCCTTGCGTGCCTTGAATTACTTCCACCTGGCTGCAGTACGTGATT
CTTGATCCCGAGCTTCGGGTTGGAAGTGGGTGGGAGAGTTCGAGGCCTTGCGCTTAAGGAGCCCCTTCGC
CTCGTGCTTGAGTTGAGGCCTGGCCTGGGCGCTGGGGCCGCCGCGTGCGAATCTGGTGGCACCTTCGCGC
CTGTCTCGCTGCTTTCGATAAGTCTCTAGCCATTTAAAATTTTTGATGACCTGCTGCGACGCTTTTTTTC
TGGCAAGATAGTCTTGTAAATGCGGGCCAAGATCTGCACACTGGTATTTCGGTTTTTGGGGCCGCGGGCG
GCGACGGGGCCCGTGCGTCCCAGCGCACATGTTCGGCGAGGCGGGGCCTGCGAGCGCGGCCACCGAGAAT
CGGACGGGGGTAGTCTCAAGCTGGCCGGCCTGCTCTGGTGCCTGGCCTCGCGCCGCCGTGTATCGCCCCG
CCCTGGGCGGCAAGGCTGGCCCGGTCGGCACCAGTTGCGTGAGCGGAAAGATGGCCGCTTCCCGGCCCTG
CTGCAGGGAGCTCAAAATGAAGGACGCGGCGCTCGGGAGAGCGGGCGGGTGAGTCACCCACACAAAGGAA
AAGGGCCTTTCCGTCCTCAGCCGTCGCTTCATGTGACTCCACGGAGTACCGGGCGCCGTCCAGGCACCTC
GATTAGTTCTCGAGCTTTTGGAGTACGTCGTCTTTAGGTTGGGGGGAGGGGTTTTATGCGATGGAGTTTC
CCCACACTGAGTGGGTGGAGACTGAAGTTAGGCCAGCTTGGCACTTGATGTAATTCTCCTTGGAATTTGC
CCTTTTTGAGTTTGGATCTTGGTTCATTCTCAAGCCTCAGACAGTGGTTCAAAGTTTTTTTCTTCCATTT
CAGGTGTCGTGATGTACAATGGCCAAGTTGACCAGTGCCGTTCCGGTGCTCACCGCGCGCGACGTCGCCG
GAGCGGTCGAGTTCTGGACCGACCGGCTCGGGTTCTCCCGGGACTTCGTGGAGGACGACTTCGCCGGTGT
GGTCCGGGACGACGTGACCCTGTTCATCAGCGCGGTCCAGGACCAGGTGGTGCCGGACAACACCCTGGCC
TGGGTGTGGGTGCGCGGCCTGGACGAGCTGTACGCCGAGTGGTCGGAGGTCGTGTCCACGAACTTCCGGG
ACGCCTCCGGGCCGGCCATGACCGAGATCGGCGAGCAGCCGTGGGGGCGGGAGTTCGCCCTGCGCGACCC
GGCCGGCAACTGCGTGCACTTCGTGGCCGAGGAGCAGGACTGAGAATTCGATATCAAGCTTATCGGTAAT
CAACCTCTGGATTACAAAATTTGTGAAAGATTGACTGGTATTCTTAACTATGTTGCTCCTTTTACGCTAT
GTGGATACGCTGCTTTAATGCCTTTGTATCATGCTATTGCTTCCCGTATGGCTTTCATTTTCTCCTCCTT
GTATAAATCCTGGTTGCTGTCTCTTTATGAGGAGTTGTGGCCCGTTGTCAGGCAACGTGGCGTGGTGTGC
ACTGTGTTTGCTGACGCAACCCCCACTGGTTGGGGCATTGCCACCACCTGTCAGCTCCTTTCCGGGACTT
TCGCTTTCCCCCTCCCTATTGCCACGGCGGAACTCATCGCCGCCTGCCTTGCCCGCTGCTGGACAGGGGC
TCGGCTGTTGGGCACTGACAATTCCGTGGTGTTGTCGGGGAAATCATCGTCCTTTCCTTGGCTGCTCGCC
TGTGTTGCCACCTGGATTCTGCGCGGGACGTCCTTCTGCTACGTCCCTTCGGCCCTCAATCCAGCGGACC
TTCCTTCCCGCGGCCTGCTGCCGGCTCTGCGGCCTCTTCCGCGTCTTCGCCTTCGCCCTCAGACGAGTCG
GATCTCCCTTTGGGCCGCCTCCCCGCATCGATACCGTCGACCTCGAGACCTAGAAAAACATGGAGCAATC
ACAAGTAGCAATACAGCAGCTACCAATGCTGATTGTGCCTGGCTAGAAGCACAAGAGGAGGAGGAGGTGG
GTTTTCCAGTCACACCTCAGGTACCTTTAAGACCAATGACTTACAAGGCAGCTGTAGATCTTAGCCACTT
TTTAAAAGAAAAGGGGGGACTGGAAGGGCTAATTCACTCCCAACGAAGACAAGATATCCTTGATCTGTGG
ATCTACCACACACAAGGCTACTTCCCTGATTGGCAGAACTACACACCAGGGCCAGGGATCAGATATCCAC
TGACCTTTGGATGGTGCTACAAGCTAGTACCAGTTGAGCAAGAGAAGGTAGAAGAAGCCAATGAAGGAGA
GAACACCCGCTTGTTACACCCTGTGAGCCTGCATGGGATGGATGACCCGGAGAGAGAAGTATTAGAGTGG
AGGTTTGACAGCCGCCTAGCATTTCATCACATGGCCCGAGAGCTGCATCCGGACTGTACTGGGTCTCTCT
GGTTAGACCAGATCTGAGCCTGGGAGCTCTCTGGCTAACTAGGGAACCCACTGCTTAAGCCTCAATAAAG
CTTGCCTTGAGTGCTTCAAGTAGTGTGTGCCCGTCTGTTGTGTGACTCTGGTAACTAGAGATCCCTCAGA
CCCTTTTAGTCAGTGTGGAAAATCTCTAGCAGGGCCCGTTTAAACCCGCTGATCAGCCTCGACTGTGCCT
TCTAGTTGCCAGCCATCTGTTGTTTGCCCCTCCCCCGTGCCTTCCTTGACCCTGGAAGGTGCCACTCCCA
CTGTCCTTTCCTAATAAAATGAGGAAATTGCATCGCATTGTCTGAGTAGGTGTCATTCTATTCTGGGGGG
TGGGGTGGGGCAGGACAGCAAGGGGGAGGATTGGGAAGACAATAGCAGGCATGCTGGGGATGCGGTGGGC
TCTATGGCTTCTGAGGCGGAAAGAACCAGCTGGGGCTCTAGGGGGTATCCCC
[124 nt withheld, positions 9573-9696]
C
[91 nt withheld, positions 9698-9788]
A
[49 nt withheld, positions 9790-9838]
CCTTTGACGTTGGAGTCCACGTTCTTT
[37 nt withheld, positions 9866-9902]
ACCCTATCTCGGTCTATTCTTTTGATTTATAAGGGATTTTGCCGATTTCGGCCTATTGGTTAAAAAATGA
GCTGATTTAACAAAAATTTAACGCG
Features (pLannotate 1.2.2; 38 found; start..end, strand, type, name):
     18..347     +  promoter       SV40 promoter: SV40 enhancer and early promoter
    395..442     +  promoter       EM7 promoter: synthetic bacterial promoter&nbsp
    461..835     +  CDS            BleoR: antibiotic-binding protein; Sh ble from Streptoalloteichus hindustanus; confers resistance to bleomycin, phleomycin, and Zeocin™
    845..970     +  CDS            ble (fragment): BLE_KLEPN - Experimental evidence at protein level: Swiss-Prot protein existence level 1. Binding protein with a strong affinity to the bleomycin family of antibiotics. Binds to CL990; an antimitotic-antibiotic compound. From Klebsiella pneumoniae.
    965..1086    +  polyA_signal   SV40 poly(A) signal: SV40 polyadenylation signal
   1159..1175    -  protein_bind   lac operator: The lac repressor binds to the lac operator to inhibit transcription in E. coli. This inhibition can be relieved by adding lactose or isopropyl-β-D-thiogalactopyranoside (IPTG). lac repressor encoded by lacI
   1183..1213    -  promoter       lac promoter: promoter for the E. coli lac operon
   1228..1249    -  protein_bind   CAP binding site: CAP binding activates transcription in the presence of cAMP. E. coli catabolite activator protein
   1262..1354    -  CDS            lacI (fragment): lac repressor; lacI; The lac repressor binds to the lac operator to inhibit transcription in E. coli. This inhibition can be relieved by adding lactose or isopropyl-β-D-thiogalactopyranoside (IPTG).
   1537..2125    -  rep_origin     ori: high-copy-number ColE1/pMB1/pBR322/pUC origin of replication
   2296..3156    -  CDS            AmpR: β-lactamase; bla; confers resistance to ampicillin, carbenicillin, and related antibiotics
   3157..3261    -  promoter       AmpR promoter: bla
   3320..3372    -  misc_feature   bom (fragment): basis of mobility region from pBR322
   3527..3906    +  enhancer       CMV enhancer: human cytomegalovirus immediate early enhancer
   3907..4106    +  promoter       CMV promoter: human cytomegalovirus (CMV) immediate early promoter
   4124..4304    +  LTR            5' LTR (truncated): truncated 5' long terminal repeat (LTR) from HIV-1
   4351..4476    +  misc_feature   HIV-1 Ψ: packaging signal of human immunodeficiency virus type 1
   4460..4823    +  CDS            HIV-1 gag (fragment): gag protein from human immunodeficiency virus 1; gag
   4969..5202    +  misc_feature   RRE: The Rev response element (RRE) of HIV-1 allows for Rev-dependent mRNA export from the nucleus to the cytoplasm.
   5579..5679    +  CDS            Rev (fragment): human immunodeficiency virus 1 (HIV-1) Rev protein; rev; enhances nuclear export of unspliced and incompletely spliced viral mRNAs
   5729..5846    +  misc_feature   cPPT/CTS: central polypurine tract and central termination sequence of HIV-1
   5896..6136    +  promoter       U6 promoter: RNA polymerase III promoter for human U6 snRNA
   6182..6200    +  misc_RNA       MS2 stem loop: stem loop that binds the bacteriophage MS2 coat protein
   6211..6247    +  misc_RNA       gRNA scaffold (fragment): guide RNA scaffold for the Streptococcus pyogenes CRISPR/Cas9 system
   6252..6270    +  misc_RNA       MS2 stem loop: stem loop that binds the bacteriophage MS2 coat protein
   6281..6300    +  misc_RNA       gRNA scaffold (fragment): guide RNA scaffold for the Streptococcus pyogenes CRISPR/Cas9 system
   6321..6387    +  CDS            small t antigen (fragment): SV40 (simian virus 40) small t antigen
   6413..6624    +  promoter       EF-1α core promoter: core promoter for human elongation factor EF-1α
   6625..6734    +  intron         EF-1α intron A (fragment): intron upstream of the start codon of human EF-1α
   7360..7563    +  intron         EF-1α intron A: truncated intron upstream of the start codon of human EF-1α
   7579..7953    +  CDS            BleoR: antibiotic-binding protein; Sh ble from Streptoalloteichus hindustanus; confers resistance to bleomycin, phleomycin, and Zeocin™
   7954..7975    +  misc_feature   MCS (fragment): pBluescript multiple cloning site
   7978..8566    +  misc_feature   WPRE: woodchuck hepatitis virus posttranscriptional regulatory element
   8503..9084    +  CDS            nef (fragment): NEF_HV1H2 - Experimental evidence at protein level: Swiss-Prot protein existence level 1. Extracellular Nef protein targets CD4(+) T-lymphocytes for apoptosis by interacting with CXCR4 surface receptors. From Human immunodeficiency virus type 1 group M subtype B (isolate HXB2) (HIV-1).
   9091..9271    +  LTR            5' LTR (truncated): truncated 5' long terminal repeat (LTR) from HIV-1
   9303..9527    +  polyA_signal   bGH poly(A) signal: bovine growth hormone polyadenylation signal
   9531..9552    +  promoter       SV40 promoter (fragment): SV40 enhancer and early promoter
   9573..4       +  rep_origin     f1 ori (across the origin) (sequence partly withheld): f1 bacteriophage origin of replication; arrow indicates direction of (+) strand synthesis
