[The description below was written by a language model from this plasmid's Addgene catalogue record and pLannotate feature annotations shown in this document.]
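Description:
lenti sgRNA(MS2)_zeo backbone is an empty third-generation lentiviral cloning vector (plenti backbone, about 10 kb) for expressing MS2-aptamer-modified Streptococcus pyogenes Cas9 guide RNAs in mammalian cells. In bacteria it is maintained through a high-copy ColE1/pUC-type origin with ampicillin selection (AmpR); an f1 origin is also present. The viral segment begins with a CMV enhancer/promoter fused to a truncated HIV-1 5' LTR, which drives Tat-independent transcription of the genomic RNA in packaging cells. This is followed by the Ψ packaging signal with a gag fragment, the Rev response element for nuclear export, and the cPPT/CTS. A second truncated LTR closes the transfer cassette, with a bGH polyadenylation signal downstream.

Between the LTRs sit two expression units. A human U6 RNA polymerase III promoter drives the sgRNA scaffold, in which MS2 stem loops have been placed at the tetraloop and stem loop 2. These hairpins bind the bacteriophage MS2 coat protein and so can recruit MS2-fused effector domains to a Cas9-bound target site. BsmBI sites allow insertion of a chosen spacer sequence. Downstream, an EF-1α promoter with intron sequence expresses BleoR (Sh ble) for Zeocin selection of transduced cells, followed by a WPRE to enhance transcript expression. The feature table also shows a second SV40/EM7-driven BleoR cassette with an SV40 poly(A) signal in the plasmid backbone, outside the LTRs. The associated publication indicates use in transcriptional activation with an engineered CRISPR-Cas9 complex, including genome-scale applications.
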