Addgene plasmid #61427: lenti sgRNA(MS2)_zeo backbone
Purpose: (Empty Backbone) 3rd generation lenti sgRNA cloning backbone with MS2 loops at tetraloop and stemloop 2 and EF1a-zeo resistance marker. Contains BsmBI sites for insertion of spacer sequences.
Depositing lab: Feng Zhang. Depositing organization: Broad Institute. Publication: Genome-scale transcriptional activation by an engineered CRISPR-Cas9 complex. Konermann S, Brigham MD, Trevino AE, Joung J, Abudayyeh OO, Barcena C, Hsu PD, Habib N, Gootenberg JS, Nishimasu H, Nureki O, Zhang F. Nature. 2014 Dec 10. doi: 10.1038/nature14136. PubMed 25494202.
Backbone
  Vector backbone: plenti
  Vector type: Mammalian Expression, Lentiviral, CRISPR
  Promoter: U6 and EF1A
  Selectable markers: Zeocin
Growth in bacteria
  Bacterial resistance: Ampicillin, 100 μg/mL
  Growth temperature: 37°C
  Growth strain: Stbl3
  Growth instructions: none
  Copy number: High Copy
Gene/Insert
  Cloning method: Restriction Enzyme
  Sequencing primers: 5′ GAG GGC CTA TTT CCC ATG ATT CCT TCA TAT; 3′ cctagaaggtccattagctgcaaagattcc
Terms and licenses: Academic/Nonprofit Terms; Industry Terms: Not Available to Industry
Depositor comments: For additional information, protocols and an activator sgRNA design tool, visit our website: http://sam.genome-engineering.org/
How to cite: lenti sgRNA(MS2)_zeo backbone was a gift from Feng Zhang (Addgene plasmid # 61427 ; http://n2t.net/addgene:61427 ; RRID:Addgene_61427)
