>Addgene plasmid #61427 | lenti sgRNA(MS2)_zeo backbone | addgene partial sequence | sequence record 106584 | EF1a-F 5'-TCAAGCCTCAGACAGTGGTTC-3'
GGTGTCGTGATGTACAATGGCCAAGTTGACCAGTGCCGTTCCGGTGCTCACCGCGCGCGACGTCGCCGGA
GCGGTCGAGTTCTGGACCGACCGGCTCGGGTTCTCCCGGGACTTCGTGGAGGACGACTTCGCCGGTGTGG
TCCGGGACGACGTGACCCTGTTCATCAGCGCGGTCCAGGACCAGGTGGTGCCGGACAACACCCTGGCCTG
GGTGTGGGTGCGCGGCCTGGACGAGCTGTACGCCGAGTGGTCGGAGGTCGTGTCCACGAACTTCCGGGAC
GCCTCCGGGCCGGCCATGACCGAGATCGGCGAGCAGCCGTGGGGGCGGGAGTTCGCCCTGCGCGACCCGG
CCGGCAACTGCGTGCACTTCGTGGCCGAGGAGCAGGACTGAGAATTCGATATCAAGCTTATCGGTAATCA
ACCTCTGGATTACAAAATTTGTGAAAGATTGACTGGTATTCTTAACTATGTTGCTCCTTTTACGCTATGT
GGATACGCTGCTTTAATGCCTTTGTATCATGCTATTGCTTCCCGTATGGCTTTCATTTTCTCCTCCTTGT
ATAAATCCTGGTTGCTGTCTCTTTATGAGGAGTTGTGGCCCGTTGTCAGGCAACGTGGCGTGGTGTGCAC
TGTGTTTGCTGACGCAACCCCCACTGGTTGGGGCATTGCCACCACCTGTCAGCTCCTTTCCGGGACTTTC
GCTTTCCCCCTCCCTATTGCCACGGCGGAACTCATCGCCGCCTGCCTTG
