>Addgene plasmid #61427 | lenti sgRNA(MS2)_zeo backbone | addgene partial sequence | sequence record 122956 | cPPT-F 5'-gggaaagaatagtagacataatag-3'
CAAACTAAAGAATTACAAAAACAAATTACAAAAATTCAAAATTTTCGGGTTTATTACAGGGACAGCAGAG
ATCCAGTTTGGTTAATTAGCTAGCGAGGGCCTATTTCCCATGATTCCTTCATATTTGCATATACGATACA
AGGCTGTTAGAGAGATAATTGGAATTAATTTGACTGTAAACACAAAGATATTAGTACAAAATACGTGACG
TAGAAAGTAATAATTTCTTGGGTAGTTTGCAGTTTTAAAATTATGTTTTAAAATGGACTATCATATGCTT
ACCGTAACTTGAAAGTATTTCGATTTCTTGGCTTTATATATCTTGTGGAAAGGACGAAACACCGGAGACG
GGATACCGTCTCTGTTTTAGAGCTAGGCCAACATGAGGATCACCCATGTCTGCAGGGCCTAGCAAGTTAA
AATAAGGCTAGTCCGTTATCAACTTGGCCAACATGAGGATCACCCATGTCTGCAGGGCCAAGTGGCACCG
AGTCGGTGCTTTTTTTGGATCCTGCAAAGATGGATAAAGTTTTAAACAGAGAGGAATCTTTGCAGCTAAT
GGACCTTCTAGGTCTTGAAAGGAGTGGGAATTGGCTCCGGTGCCCGTCAGTGGGCAGAGCGCACATCGCC
CACAGTCCCCGAGAAGTTGGGGGGAGGGGTCGGCAATTGAACCGGTGCCTAGAGAAGGTGGCGCGGGGTA
AACTGGGAAAGTGATGTCGTGTACTGGCTCCGCCTTTTTCCCGAGGGTGGGGGAGAACCGTATATAAGTG
CAGTAGTCGCCGTGAACGTTCTTTTTCGCAACGGGTTTGCCGCCAGAACACAGGTAAGTGCCGTGTGTGG
TTCCCGCGGGCCTGGCCTCTTTACGG
