>Addgene plasmid #61427 | lenti sgRNA(MS2)_zeo backbone | addgene partial sequence | sequence record 148990 | Zeo-R 5'-ctgatgaacagggtcacgtc-3'
CGGCGAAGTCGTCCTCCACGAAGTCCCGGGAGAACCCGAGCCGGTCGGTCCAGAACTCGACCGCTCCGGC
GACGTCGCGCGCGGTGAGCACCGGAACGGCACTGGTCAACTTGGCCAT
